Addgene plasmid #36942: pcDNA3/Myc-DNMT3B2
Depositing lab: Arthur Riggs. Depositing organization: Beckman Research Institute of the City of Hope. Publication: Physical and functional interactions between the human DNMT3L protein and members of the de novo methyltransferase family. Chen ZX, Mann JR, Hsieh CL, Riggs AD, Chedin F. J Cell Biochem. 2005 Aug 1;95(5):902-17. 10.1002/jcb.20447 PubMed 15861382.
Backbone
  Vector backbone: pcDNA3
  Backbone manufacturer: Invitrogen
  Backbone size w/o insert (bp): 5400
  Vector type: Mammalian Expression
  Selectable markers: Neomycin (select with G418)
Growth in bacteria
  Bacterial resistance: Ampicillin, 100 μg/mL
  Growth temperature: 37°C
  Growth strain: DH5alpha
  Copy number: High Copy
Gene/Insert
  Gene/Insert name: DNMT3B2
  Species: H. sapiens (human)
  Insert size (bp): 2502
  GenBank ID: NM_175848
  Entrez Gene: DNMT3B (a.k.a. FSHD4, ICF, ICF1, M.HsaIIIB)
  Tag / fusion protein: Myc (N terminal on backbone)
  Cloning method: Restriction Enzyme; 5′ cloning site see comments (not destroyed); 3′ cloning site see comments (not destroyed)
  Sequencing primers: 5′ T7; 3′ Sp6
Terms and licenses: Academic/Nonprofit Terms; Industry Terms: Not Available to Industry
Depositor comments: The multiple cloning region of the pcDNA3 vector has been modified. In the modified vector, referred to as pcDNA3/Myc, the region of the multiple cloning site located between the HindIII and NotI sites was replaced by a DNA segment containing a Kozak consensus sequence, an ATG start site and the Myc epitope sequence followed by EcoRI restriction site (see supplemental document). The construction of pcDNA3/Myc has been described in Chen, Z.X., et al. J Cell Biochem, 95: 902-917. The full-length cDNA for human DNMT3B2 was cloned into EcoRI and BamHI sites of pcDNA3/Myc. Constructed by Zhaoxia Chen.
How to cite: pcDNA3/Myc-DNMT3B2 was a gift from Arthur Riggs (Addgene plasmid # 36942 ; http://n2t.net/addgene:36942 ; RRID:Addgene_36942)
