[The description below was written by a language model from this plasmid's Addgene catalogue record.]
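Description:
pcDNA3/Myc-DNMT3B2 is a mammalian expression plasmid built on a modified version of the pcDNA3 backbone (about 5.4 kb without insert) and carrying the full-length human cDNA for DNMT3B2, a splice isoform of the de novo DNA methyltransferase DNMT3B, as an insert of roughly 2.5 kb. It is maintained in E. coli as a high-copy plasmid under ampicillin selection, and it carries a neomycin resistance marker so that transfected mammalian cells can be selected with G418 to obtain stable lines. The record does not name the promoter or include a feature table; standard pcDNA3 drives inserts from the CMV immediate-early promoter with a downstream polyadenylation signal. The listed T7 and SP6 sequencing primers are consistent with the usual phage promoter sites flanking the cloning region.

In the modified backbone, called pcDNA3/Myc, the part of the multiple cloning site between HindIII and NotI was replaced by a segment supplying a Kozak consensus sequence, an ATG start codon and the Myc epitope coding sequence, followed by an EcoRI site. The DNMT3B2 cDNA was inserted between EcoRI and BamHI, so translation begins in the vector and yields DNMT3B2 with an N-terminal Myc tag. The tag allows the protein to be detected or immunoprecipitated with anti-Myc antibodies without an isoform-specific reagent. The associated publication concerns physical and functional interactions between human DNMT3L and members of the de novo methyltransferase family, so the construct suits transient or stable expression of tagged DNMT3B2 for interaction and activity studies in mammalian cells.
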