>Addgene plasmid #36942 | pcDNA3/Myc-DNMT3B2 | addgene partial sequence | sequence record 47409 | CMV-F 5'-CGCAAATGGGCGGTAGGCGTG-3'
CCACTGCTTACTGGCTTATCGAAATTAATACGACTCACTATAGGGAGACCCAAGCTTGCCACCATGGAGC
AGAAGCTGATCTCAGAGGAGGACCTGGAATTCATGAAGGGAGACACCAGGCATCTCAATGGAGAGGAGGA
CGCCGGCGGGAGGGAAGACTCGATCCTCGTCAACGGGGCCTGCAGCGACCAGTCCTCCGACTCGCCCCCA
ATCCTGGAGGCTATCCGCACCCCGGAGATCAGAGGCCGAAGATCAAGCTCGCGACTCTCCAAGAGGGAGG
TGTCCAGTCTGCTAAGCTACACACAGGACTTGACAGGCGATGGCGACGGGGAAGATGGGGATGGCTCTGA
CACCCCAGTCATGCCAAAGCTCTTCCGGGAAACCAGGACTCGTTCAGAAAGCCCAGCTGTCCGAACTCGA
AATAACAACAGTGTCTCCAGCCGGGAGAGGCACAGGCCTTCCCCACGTTCCACCCGAGGCCGGCAGGGCC
GCAACCATGTGGACGAGTCCCCCGTGGAGTTCCCGGCTACCAGGTCCCTGAGACGGCGGGCAACAGCATC
GGCAGGAACGCCATGGCCGTCCCCTCCCAGCTCTTACCTTACCATCGACCTCACAGACGACACAGAGGAC
ACACATGGGACGCCCCAGAGCAGCAGTACCCCCTACGCCCGCCTAGCCCAGGACAGCCAGCAGGGGGGCA
TGGAGTCCCCGCAGGTGGAGGCAGACAGTGGAGATGGAGACAGTTCAGAGTATCAGGATGGGAAGGAGT
